>Addgene plasmid #105588 | LRG-neo-sgTAF12(mouse)#4.1 | addgene full sequence | sequence record 204180 | Addgene NGS Result
TTAATGTAGTCTTATGCAATACTCTTGTAGTCTTGCAACATGGTAACGATGAGTTAGCAACATGCCTTAC
AAGGAGAGAAAAAGCACCGTGCATGCCGATTGGTGGAAGTAAGGTGGTACGATCGTGCCTTATTAGGAAG
GCAACAGACGGGTCTGACATGGATTGGACGAACCACTGAATTGCCGCATTGCAGAGATATTGTATTTAAG
TGCCTAGCTCGATACATAAACGGGTCTCTCTGGTTAGACCAGATCTGAGCCTGGGAGCTCTCTGGCTAAC
TAGGGAACCCACTGCTTAAGCCTCAATAAAGCTTGCCTTGAGTGCTTCAAGTAGTGTGTGCCCGTCTGTT
GTGTGACTCTGGTAACTAGAGATCCCTCAGACCCTTTTAGTCAGTGTGGAAAATCTCTAGCAGTGGCGCC
CGAACAGGGACTTGAAAGCGAAAGGGAAACCAGAGGAGCTCTCTCGACGCAGGACTCGGCTTGCTGAAGC
GCGCACGGCAAGAGGCGAGGGGCGGCGACTGGTGAGTACGCCAAAAATTTTGACTAGCGGAGGCTAGAAG
GAGAGAGATGGGTGCGAGAGCGTCAGTATTAAGCGGGGGAGAATTAGATCGCGATGGGAAAAAATTCGGT
TAAGGCCAGGGGGAAAGAAAAAATATAAATTAAAACATATAGTATGGGCAAGCAGGGAGCTAGAACGATT
CGCAGTTAATCCTGGCCTGTTAGAAACATCAGAAGGCTGTAGACAAATACTGGGACAGCTACAACCATCC
CTTCAGACAGGATCAGAAGAACTTAGATCATTATATAATACAGTAGCAACCCTCTATTGTGTGCATCAAA
GGATAGAGATAAAAGACACCAAGGAAGCTTTAGACAAGATAGAGGAAGAGCAAAACAAAAGTAAGACCAC
CGCACAGCAAGCGGCCGCTGATCTTCAGACCTGGAGGAGGAGATATGAGGGACAATTGGAGAAGTGAATT
ATATAAATATAAAGTAGTAAAAATTGAACCATTAGGAGTAGCACCCACCAAGGCAAAGAGAAGAGTGGTG
CAGAGAGAAAAAAGAGCAGTGGGAATAGGAGCTTTGTTCCTTGGGTTCTTGGGAGCAGCAGGAAGCACTA
TGGGCGCAGCGTCAATGACGCTGACGGTACAGGCCAGACAATTATTGTCTGGTATAGTGCAGCAGCAGAA
CAATTTGCTGAGGGCTATTGAGGCGCAACAGCATCTGTTGCAACTCACAGTCTGGGGCATCAAGCAGCTC
CAGGCAAGAATCCTGGCTGTGGAAAGATACCTAAAGGATCAACAGCTCCTGGGGATTTGGGGTTGCTCTG
GAAAACTCATTTGCACCACTGCTGTGCCTTGGAATGCTAGTTGGAGTAATAAATCTCTGGAACAGATTTG
GAATCACACGACCTGGATGGAGTGGGACAGAGAAATTAACAATTACACAAGCTTAATACACTCCTTAATT
GAAGAATCGCAAAACCAGCAAGAAAAGAATGAACAAGAATTATTGGAATTAGATAAATGGGCAAGTTTGT
GGAATTGGTTTAACATAACAAATTGGCTGTGGTATATAAAATTATTCATAATGATAGTAGGAGGCTTGGT
AGGTTTAAGAATAGTTTTTGCTGTACTTTCTATAGTGAATAGAGTTAGGCAGGGATATTCACCATTATCG
TTTCAGACCCACCTCCCAACCCCGAGGGGACCCAGAGAGGGCCTATTTCCCATGATTCCTTCATATTTGC
ATATACGATACAAGGCTGTTAGAGAGATAATTAGAATTAATTTGACTGTAAACACAAAGATATTAGTACA
AAATACGTGACGTAGAAAGTAATAATTTCTTGGGTAGTTTGCAGTTTTAAAATTATGTTTTAAAATGGAC
TATCATATGCTTACCGTAACTTGAAAGTATTTCGATTTCTTGGCTTTATATATCTTGTGGAAAGGACGAA
ACACCGACTTGCGGTGCCGAGCAAGCGTTTTAGAGCTAGAAATAGCAAGTTAAAATAAGGCTAGTCCGTT
ATCAACTTGAAAAAGTGGCACCGAGTCGGTGCTTTTTTGAATTCTAGATCTTGAGACAAATGGCAGTATT
CATCCACAATTTTAAAAGAAAAGGGGGGATTGGGGGGTACAGTGCAGGGGAAAGAATAGTAGACATAATA
GCAACAGACATACAAACTAAAGAATTACAAAAACAAATTACAAAAATTCAAAATTTTCGGGTTTATTACA
GGGACAGCAGAGATCCACTTTGGCGCCGGCTCGAGTGGCTCCGGTGCCCGTCAGTGGGCAGAGCGCACAT
CGCCCACAGTCCCCGAGAAGTTGGGGGGAGGGGTCGGCAATTGAACCGGTGCCTAGAGAAGGTGGCGCGG
GGTAAACTGGGAAAGTGATGTCGTGTACTGGCTCCGCCTTTTTCCCGAGGGTGGGGGAGAACCGTATATA
AGTGCAGTAGTCGCCGTGAACGTTCTTTTTCGCAACGGGTTTGCCGCCAGAACACAGGTGTCGTGACGCG
GGATCCGCCACCATGGATTACAAAGACGATGACGATAAGATGGTGAGCAAGGGCGAGGAGCTGTTCACCG
GGGTGGTGCCCATCCTGGTCGAGCTGGACGGCGACGTAAACGGCCACAAGTTCAGCGTGTCCGGCGAGGG
CGAGGGCGATGCCACCTACGGCAAGCTGACCCTGAAGTTCATCTGCACCACCGGCAAGCTGCCCGTGCCC
TGGCCCACCCTCGTGACCACCCTGACCTACGGCGTGCAGTGCTTCAGCCGCTACCCCGACCACATGAAGC
AGCACGACTTCTTCAAGTCCGCCATGCCCGAAGGCTACGTCCAGGAGCGCACCATCTTCTTCAAGGACGA
CGGCAACTACAAGACCCGCGCCGAGGTGAAGTTCGAGGGCGACACCCTGGTGAACCGCATCGAGCTGAAG
GGCATCGACTTCAAGGAGGACGGCAACATCCTGGGGCACAAGCTGGAGTACAACTACAACAGCCACAACG
TCTATATCATGGCCGACAAGCAGAAGAACGGCATCAAGGYGAACTTCAAGATCCGCCACAACATCGAGGA
CGGCAGCGTGCAGCTCGCCGACCACTACCAGCAGAACACCCCCATCGGCGACGGCCCCGTGCTGCTGCCC
GACAACCACTACCTGAGCACCCAGTCCGCCCTGAGCAAAGACCCCAACGAGAAGCGCGATCACATGGTCC
TGCTGGAGTTCGTGACCGCCGCCGGGATCACTCTCGGCATGGACGAGCTGTACAAGGGCAGCGGCGCCAC
CAACTTCAGCCTGCTGAAGCAGGCCGGCGACGTGGAGGAGAACCCCGGCCCCATGCTTGAACAAGATGGA
TTGCACGCAGGTTCTCCGGCCGCTTGGGTGGAGAGGCTATTCGGCTATGACTGGGCACAACAGACAATCG
GCTGCTCTGATGCCGCCGTGTTCCGGCTGTCAGCGCAGGGGCGCCCGGTTCTTTTTGTCAAGACCGACCT
GTCCGGTGCCCTGAATGAACTGCAGGACGAGGCAGCGCGGCTATCGTGGCTGGCCACGACGGGCGTTCCT
TGCGCAGCTGTGCTCGACGTTGTCACTGAAGCGGGAAGGGACTGGCTGCTATTGGGCGAAGTGCCGGGGC
AGGATCTCCTGTCATCTCACCTTGCTCCTGCCGAGAAAGTATCCATCATGGCTGATGCAATGCGGCGGCT
GCATACGCTTGATCCGGCTACCTGCCCATTCGACCACCAAGCGAAACATCGCATCGAGCGAGCACGTACT
CGGATGGAAGCCGGTCTTGTCGATCAGGATGATCTGGACGAAGAGCATCAGGGGCTCGCGCCAGCCGAAC
TGTTCGCCAGGCTCAAGGCGCGCATGCCCGACGGCGAGGATCTCGTCGTGACCCATGGCGATGCCTGCTT
GCCGAATATCATGGTGGAAAATGGCCGCTTTTCTGGATTCATCGACTGTGGCCGGCTGGGTGTGGCGGAC
CGCTATCAGGACATAGCGTTGGCTACCCGTGATATTGCTGAAGAGCTTGGCGGCGAATGGGCTGACCGCT
TCCTCGTGCTTTACGGTATCGCCGCTCCCGATTCGCAGCGCATCGCCTTCTATCGCCTTCTTGACGAGTT
CTTCTGAGTCGACAATCAACCTCTGGATTACAAAATTTGTGAAAGATTGACTGGTATTCTTAACTATGTT
GCTCCTTTTACGCTATGTGGATACGCTGCTTTAATGCCTTTGTATCATGCTATTGCTTCCCGTATGGCTT
TCATTTTCTCCTCCTTGTATAAATCCTGGTTGCTGTCTCTTTATGAGGAGTTGTGGCCCGTTGTCAGGCA
ACGTGGCGTGGTGTGCACTGTGTTTGCTGACGCAACCCCCACTGGTTGGGGCATTGCCACCACCTGTCAG
CTCCTTTCCGGGACTTTCGCTTTCCCCCTCCCTATTGCCACGGCGGAACTCATCGCCGCCTGCCTTGCCC
GCTGCTGGACAGGGGCTCGGCTGTTGGGCACTGACAATTCCGTGGTGTTGTCGGGGAAATCATCGTCCTT
TCCTTGGCTGCTCGCCTGTGTTGCCACCTGGATTCTGCGCGGGACGTCCTTCTGCTACGTCCCTTCGGCC
CTCAATCCAGCGGACCTTCCTTCCCGCGGCCTGCTGCCGGCTCTGCGGCCTCTTCCGCGTCTTCGCCTTC
GCCCTCAGACGAGTCGGATCTCCCTTTGGGCCGCCTCCCCGCGTCGACTTTAAGACCAATGACTTACAAG
GCAGCTGTAGATCTTAGCCACTTTTTAAAAGAAAAGGGGGGACTGGAAGGGCTAATTCACTCCCAACGAA
GACAAGATCTGCTTTTTGCTTGTACTGGGTCTCTCTGGTTAGACCAGATCTGAGCCTGGGAGCTCTCTGG
CTAACTAGGGAACCCACTGCTTAAGCCTCAATAAAGCTTGCCTTGAGTGCTTCAAGTAGTGTGTGCCCGT
CTGTTGTGTGACTCTGGTAACTAGAGATCCCTCAGACCCTTTTAGTCAGTGTGGAAAATCTCTAGCAGTA
CGTATAGTAGTTCATGTCATCTTATTATTCAGTATTTATAACTTGCAAAGAAATGAATATCAGAGAGTGA
GAGGAACTTGTTTATTGCAGCTTATAATGGTTACAAATAAAGCAATAGCATCACAAATTTCACAAATAAA
GCATTTTTTTCACTGCATTCTAGTTGTGGTTTGTCCAAACTCATCAATGTATCTTATCATGTCTGGCTCT
AGCTATCCCGCCCCTAACTCCGCCCATCCCGCCCCTAACTCCGCCCAGTTCCGCCCATTCTCCGCCCCAT
GGCTGACTAATTTTTTTTATTTATGCAGAGGCCGAGGCCGCCTCGGCCTCTGAGCTATTCCAGAAGTAGT
GAGGAGGCTTTTTTGGAGGCCTAGGGACGTACCCAATTCGCCCTATAGTGAGTCGTATTACGCGCGCTCA
CTGGCCGTCGTTTTACAACGTCGTGACTGGGAAAACCCTGGCGTTACCCAACTTAATCGCCTTGCAGCAC
ATCCCCCTTTCGCCAGCTGGCGTAATAGCGAAGAGGCCCGCACCGATCGCCCTTCCCAACAGTTGCGCAG
CCTGAATGGCGAATGGG
[124 nt withheld, positions 5618-5741]
C
[91 nt withheld, positions 5743-5833]
A
[49 nt withheld, positions 5835-5883]
CCTTTGACGTTGGAGTCCACGTTCTTT
[37 nt withheld, positions 5911-5947]
ACCCTATCTCGGTCTATTCTTTTGATTTATAAGGGATTTTGCCGATTTCGGCCTATTGGTTAAAAAATGA
GCTGATTTAACAAAAATTTAACGCGAATTTTAACAAAATATTAACGCTTACAATTTAGGTGGCACTTTTC
GGGGAAATGTGCGCGGAACCCCTATTTGTTTATTTTTCTAAATACATTCAAATATGTATCCGCTCATGAG
ACAATAACCCTGATAAATGCTTCAATAATATTGAAAAAGGAAGAGTATGAGTATTCAACATTTCCGTGTC
GCCCTTATTCCCTTTTTTGCGGCATTTTGCCTTCCTGTTTTTGCTCACCCAGAAACGCTGGTGAAAGTAA
AAGATGCTGAAGATCAGTTGGGTGCACGAGTGGGTTACATCGAACTGGATCTCAACAGCGGTAAGATCCT
TGAGAGTTTTCGCCCCGAAGAACGTTTTCCAATGATGAGCACTTTTAAAGTTCTGCTATGTGGCGCGGTA
TTATCCCGTATTGACGCCGGGCAAGAGCAACTCGGTCGCCGCATACACTATTCTCAGAATGACTTGGTTG
AGTACTCACCAGTCACAGAAAAGCATCTTACGGATGGCATGACAGTAAGAGAATTATGCAGTGCTGCCAT
AACCATGAGTGATAACACTGCGGCCAACTTACTTCTGACAACGATCGGAGGACCGAAGGAGCTAACCGCT
TTTTTGCACAACATGGGGGATCATGTAACTCGCCTTGATCGTTGGGAACCGGAGCTGAATGAAGCCATAC
CAAACGACGAGCGTGACACCACGATGCCTGTAGCAATGGCAACAACGTTGCGCAAACTATTAACTGGCGA
ACTACTTACTCTAGCTTCCCGGCAACAATTAATAGACTGGATGGAGGCGGATAAAGTTGCAGGACCACTT
CTGCGCTCGGCCCTTCCGGCTGGCTGGTTTATTGCTGATAAATCTGGAGCCGGTGAGCGTGGGTCTCGCG
GTATCATTGCAGCACTGGGGCCAGATGGTAAGCCCTCCCGTATCGTAGTTATCTACACGACGGGGAGTCA
GGCAACTATGGATGAACGAAATAGACAGATCGCTGAGATAGGTGCCTCACTGATTAAGCATTGGTAACTG
TCAGACCAAGTTTACTCATATATACTTTAGATTGATTTAAAACTTCATTTTTAATTTAAAAGGATCTAGG
TGAAGATCCTTTTTGATAATCTCATGACCAAAATCCCTTAACGTGAGTTTTCGTTCCACTGAGCGTCAGA
CCCCGTAGAAAAGATCAAAGGATCTTCTTGAGATCCTTTTTTTCTGCGCGTAATCTGCTGCTTGCAAACA
AAAAAACCACCGCTACCAGCGGTGGTTTGTTTGCCGGATCAAGAGCTACCAACTCTTTTTCCGAAGGTAA
CTGGCTTCAGCAGAGCGCAGATACCAAATACTGTTCTTCTAGTGTAGCCGTAGTTAGGCCACCACTTCAA
GAACTCTGTAGCACCGCCTACATACCTCGCTCTGCTAATCCTGTTACCAGTGGCTGCTGCCAGTGGCGAT
AAGTCGTGTCTTACCGGGTTGGACTCAAGACGATAGTTACCGGATAAGGCGCAGCGGTCGGGCTGAACGG
GGGGTTCGTGCACACAGCCCAGCTTGGAGCGAACGACCTACACCGAACTGAGATACCTACAGCGTGAGCT
ATGAGAAAGCGCCACGCTTCCCGAAGGGAGAAAGGCGGACAGGTATCCGGTAAGCGGCAGGGTCGGAACA
GGAGAGCGCACGAGGGAGCTTCCAGGGGGAAACGCCTGGTATCTTTATAGTCCTGTCGGGTTTCGCCACC
TCTGACTTGAGCGTCGATTTTTGTGATGCTCGTCAGGGGGGCGGAGCCTATGGAAAAACGCCAGCAACGC
GGCCTTTTTACGGTTCCTGGCCTTTTGCTGGCCTTTTGCTCACATGTTCTTTCCTGCGTTATCCCCTGAT
TCTGTGGATAACCGTATTACCGCCTTTGAGTGAGCTGATACCGCTCGCCGCAGCCGAACGACCGAGCGCA
GCGAGTCAGTGAGCGAGGAAGCGGAAGAGCGCCCAATACGCAAACCGCCTCTCCCCGCGCGTTGGCCGAT
TCATTAATGCAGCTGGCACGACAGGTTTCCCGACTGGAAAGCGGGCAGTGAGCGCAACGCAATTAATGTG
AGTTAGCTCACTCATTAGGCACCCCAGGCTTTACACTTTATGCTTCCGGCTCGTATGTTGTGTGGAATTG
TGAGCGGATAACAATTTCACACAGGAAACAGCTATGACCATGATTACGCCAAGCGCGCAATTAACCCTCA
CTAAAGGGAACAAAAGCTGGAGCTGCAAGC
Features (pLannotate 1.2.2; 28 found; start..end, strand, type, name):
      5..231     +  promoter       RSV promoter: Rous sarcoma virus enhancer/promoter
    232..412     +  LTR            5' LTR (truncated): truncated 5' long terminal repeat (LTR) from HIV-1
    459..584     +  misc_feature   HIV-1 Ψ: packaging signal of human immunodeficiency virus type 1
    568..931     +  CDS            HIV-1 gag (fragment): gag protein from human immunodeficiency virus 1; gag
   1077..1310    +  misc_feature   RRE: The Rev response element (RRE) of HIV-1 allows for Rev-dependent mRNA export from the nucleus to the cytoplasm.
   1687..1713    +  CDS            Rev (fragment): human immunodeficiency virus 1 (HIV-1) Rev protein; rev; enhances nuclear export of unspliced and incompletely spliced viral mRNAs
   1717..1957    +  promoter       U6 promoter: RNA polymerase III promoter for human U6 snRNA
   1987..2062    +  misc_RNA       gRNA scaffold: guide RNA scaffold for the Streptococcus pyogenes CRISPR/Cas9 system
   2110..2227    +  misc_feature   cPPT/CTS: central polypurine tract and central termination sequence of HIV-1
   2296..2507    +  promoter       EF-1α core promoter: core promoter for human elongation factor EF-1α
   2560..3276    +  CDS            EGFP: EGFP is a basic (constitutively fluorescent) green fluorescent protein published in 1996, derived from Aequorea victoria. It is reported to be a rapidly-maturing weak dimer with moderate acid sensitivity.
   3343..4137    +  CDS            NeoR/KanR: aminoglycoside phosphotransferase from Tn5; aph(3')-II (or nptII); confers resistance to neomycin, kanamycin, and G418 (Geneticin®)
   4144..4732    +  misc_feature   WPRE: woodchuck hepatitis virus posttranscriptional regulatory element
   4783..4802    +  misc_feature   cPPT/CTS (fragment): central polypurine tract and central termination sequence of HIV-1
   4804..5037    +  LTR            3' LTR (ΔU3): self-inactivating 3' long terminal repeat (LTR) from HIV-1
   5115..5236    +  polyA_signal   SV40 poly(A) signal: SV40 polyadenylation signal
   5276..5411    +  rep_origin     SV40 ori: SV40 origin of replication
   5432..5450    -  promoter       T7 promoter: promoter for bacteriophage T7 RNA polymerase
   5458..5613    +  CDS            lacZα (fragment): LacZα fragment of β-galactosidase; lacZ fragment
   5618..6046    +  rep_origin     f1 ori (sequence partly withheld): f1 bacteriophage origin of replication; arrow indicates direction of (+) strand synthesis
   6099..6203    +  promoter       AmpR promoter: bla
   6204..7064    +  CDS            AmpR: β-lactamase; bla; confers resistance to ampicillin, carbenicillin, and related antibiotics
   7235..7823    +  rep_origin     ori: high-copy-number ColE1/pMB1/pBR322/pUC origin of replication
   8006..8098    +  CDS            lacI (fragment): lac repressor; lacI; The lac repressor binds to the lac operator to inhibit transcription in E. coli. This inhibition can be relieved by adding lactose or isopropyl-β-D-thiogalactopyranoside (IPTG).
   8111..8132    +  protein_bind   CAP binding site: CAP binding activates transcription in the presence of cAMP. E. coli catabolite activator protein
   8147..8177    +  promoter       lac promoter: promoter for the E. coli lac operon
   8185..8201    +  protein_bind   lac operator: The lac repressor binds to the lac operator to inhibit transcription in E. coli. This inhibition can be relieved by adding lactose or isopropyl-β-D-thiogalactopyranoside (IPTG). lac repressor encoded by lacI
   8246..8264    +  promoter       T3 promoter: promoter for bacteriophage T3 RNA polymerase
