[The description below was written by a language model from this plasmid's Addgene catalogue record and pLannotate feature annotations shown in this document.]
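Description:
LRG-neo-sgTAF12(mouse)#4.1 is an 8.3 kb lentiviral CRISPR guide-expression plasmid built on the LRG 2.1T backbone (hU6-sgRNA-EFS-GFP-P2A-Neo). It is a third-generation-style, self-inactivating HIV-1 transfer vector. An RSV promoter replaces the U3 region upstream of a truncated 5' LTR to drive genomic RNA production in packaging cells. This is followed by the Ψ packaging signal with a gag fragment, the Rev response element for Rev-dependent nuclear export, a cPPT/CTS element, WPRE to boost transcript expression, and a ΔU3 3' LTR. An SV40 poly(A) signal and SV40 origin lie downstream of the 3' LTR. In bacteria the plasmid is maintained through a high-copy ColE1/pUC origin and ampicillin resistance. An f1 origin and remnants of a lac/T7/T3 cloning region are also present.

The payload consists of two expression units. A human U6 RNA polymerase III promoter drives a single guide RNA made of a 20-nt spacer fused to the Streptococcus pyogenes Cas9 scaffold, directed at the histone-fold domain (HFD) of TAF12. A core EF-1α (EFS) promoter then drives EGFP linked via a P2A peptide to the neomycin phosphotransferase gene, so transduced cells can be tracked by fluorescence and selected with G418. The P2A is named in the backbone description but is not annotated in the feature table. The vector carries no Cas9, so the nuclease must be supplied separately, typically in Cas9-expressing cells. The record is internally inconsistent about the target species: the plasmid name and species field indicate mouse, while the purpose line says human TAF12. The associated publication concerns a TFIID-SAGA perturbation that targets MYB in acute myeloid leukemia.
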