Addgene plasmid #105588: LRG-neo-sgTAF12(mouse)#4.1
Purpose: lentivirally express gRNA targeting human TAF12 HFD with GFP marker and neo resistance
Depositing lab: Christopher Vakoc. Depositing organization: Cold Spring Harbor Laboratory. Publication: A TFIID-SAGA Perturbation that Targets MYB and Suppresses Acute Myeloid Leukemia. Xu Y, Milazzo JP, Somerville TDD, Tarumoto Y, Huang YH, Ostrander EL, Wilkinson JE, Challen GA, Vakoc CR. Cancer Cell. 2018 Jan 8;33(1):13-28.e8. doi: 10.1016/j.ccell.2017.12.002. PubMed 29316427.
Backbone
  Vector backbone: LRG 2.1T(hU6-sgRNA- EFS-GFP-P2A-Neo)
  Vector type: Mammalian Expression, Lentiviral, CRISPR
  Selectable markers: Neomycin (select with G418)
Growth in bacteria
  Bacterial resistance: Ampicillin, 100 μg/mL
  Growth temperature: 37°C
  Growth strain: NEB Stable
  Copy number: Unknown
Gene/Insert
  Gene/Insert name: gRNA targeting TAF12 HFD
  gRNA/shRNA sequence: ACTTGCGGTGCCGAGCAAGC
  Species: M. musculus (mouse)
  Promoter: hU6
  Cloning method: Ligation Independent Cloning
  Sequencing primers: 5′ GAC TAT CAT ATG CTT ACC GT
Terms and licenses: Academic/Nonprofit Terms; Industry Terms: Not Available to Industry
How to cite: LRG-neo-sgTAF12(mouse)#4.1 was a gift from Christopher Vakoc (Addgene plasmid # 105588 ; http://n2t.net/addgene:105588 ; RRID:Addgene_105588)
